>Addgene plasmid #107272 | CAG-Avr-HPRT-RIGHT | depositor full sequence | sequence record 205803 | CAG-Avr-HPRT-RIGHT sequence 9307 bps
CTGTGTTGTAAAACGACGGCCAGTCTTAAGCTCGGGCCCCCTGGGCGGTTCTGATAACGAGTAATCGTTA
ATCCGCAAATAACGTAAAAACCCGCTTCGGCGGGTTTTTTTATGGGGGGAGTTTAGGGAAAGAGCATTTG
TCAGAATATTTAAGGGCGCCTGTCACTTTGCTTGATATATGAGAATTATTTAACCTTATAAATGAGAAAA
AAGCAACGCACTTTAAATAAGATACGTTGCTTTTTCGATTGATGAACACCTATAATTAAACTATTCATCT
ATTATTTATGATTTTTTGTATATACAATATTTCTAGTTTGTTAAAGAGAATTAAGAAAATAAATCTCGAA
AATAATAAAGGGAAAATCAGTTTTTGATATCAAAATTATACATGTCAACGATAATACAAAATATAATACA
AACTATAAGATGTTATCAGTATTTATTATCATTTAGAATAAATTTTGTGTCGCCCTTAATTGTGAGCGGA
TAACAATTACGAGCTTCATGCACAGTGGCGTTGACATTGATTATTGACTAGTTATTAATAGTAATCAATT
ACGGGGTCATTAGTTCATAGCCCATATATGGAGTTCCGCGTTACATAACTTACGGTAAATGGCCCGCCTG
GCTGACCGCCCAACGACCCCCGCCCATTGACGTCAATAATGACGTATGTTCCCATAGTAACGCCAATAGG
GACTTTCCATTGACGTCAATGGGTGGAGTATTTACGGTAAACTGCCCACTTGGCAGTACATCAAGTGTAT
CATATGCCAAGTACGCCCCCTATTGACGTCAATGACGGTAAATGGCCCGCCTGGCATTATGCCCAGTACA
TGACCTTATGGGACTTTCCTACTTGGCAGTACATCTACGTATTAGTCATCGCTATTACCATGGTCGAGGT
GAGCCCCACGTTCTGCTTCACTCTCCCCATCTCCCCCCCCTCCCCACCCCCAATTTTGTATTTATTTATT
TTTTAATTATTTTGTGCAGCGATGGGGGCGGGGGGGGGGGGGGCGCGCGCCAGGCGGGGCGGGGCGGGGC
GAGGGGCGGGGCGGGGCGAGGCGGAGAGGTGCGGCGGCAGCCAATCAGAGCGGCGCGCTCCGAAAGTTTC
CTTTTATGGCGAGGCGGCGGCGGCGGCGGCCCTATAAAAAGCGAAGCGCGCGGCGGGCGGGAGTCGCTGC
GTTGCCTTCGCCCCGTGCCCCGCTCCGCGCCGCCTCGCGCCGCCCGCCCCGGCTCTGACTGACCGCGTTA
CTCCCACAGGTGAGCGGGCGGGACGGCCCTTCTCCTCCGGGCTGTAATTAGCGCTTGGTTTAATGACGGC
TCGTTTCTTTTCTGTGGCTGCGTGAAAGCCTTAAAGGGCTCCGGGAGGGCCCTTTGTGCGGGGGGGAGCG
GCTCGGGGGGTGCGTGCGTGTGTGTGTGCGTGGGGAGCGCCGCGTGCGGCCCGCGCTGCCCGGCGGCTGT
GAGCGCTGCGGGCGCGGCGCGGGGCTTTGTGCGCTCCGCGTGTGCGCGAGGGGAGCGCGGCCGGGGGCGG
TGCCCCGCGGTGCGGGGGGGCTGCGAGGGGAACAAAGGCTGCGTGCGGGGTGTGTGCGTGGGGGGGTGAG
CAGGGGGTGTGGGCGCGGCGGTCGGGCTGTAACCCCCCCCTGCACCCCCCTCCCCGAGTTGCTGAGCACG
GCCCGGCTTCGGGTGCGGGGCTCCGTGCGGGGCGTGGCGCGGGGCTCGCCGTGCCGGGCGGGGGGTGGCG
GCAGGTGGGGGTGCCGGGCGGGGCGGGGCCGCCTCGGGCCGGGGAGGGCTCGGGGGAGGGGCGCGGCGGC
CCCGGAGCGCCGGCGGCTGTCGAGGCGCGGCGAGCCGCAGCCATTGCCTTTTATGGTAATCGTGCGAGAG
GGCGCAGGGACTTCCTTTGTCCCAAATCTGGCGGAGCCGAAATCTGGGAGGCGCCGCCGCACCCCCTCTA
GCGGGCGCGGGCGAAGCGGTGCGGCGCCGGCAGGAAGGAAATGGGCGGGGAGGGCCTTCGTGCGTCGCCG
CGCCGCCGTCCCCTTCTCCATCTCCAGCCTCGGGGCTGCCGCAGGGGGACGGCTGCCTTCGGGGGGGACG
GGGCAGGGCGGGGTTCGGCTTCTGGCGTGTGACCGGCGGCTCTAGAGCCTCTGCTAACCATGTTCATGCC
TTCTTCTTTTTCCTACAGCTCCTGGGCAACGTGCTGGTTGTTGTGCTGTCTCATCATTTTGGCAAAGAAT
TCTCTGGCTAACTAGAGAACCCACTGCTTACTGGCTTATCGAAATTAATACGACTCACTATAGGGAAGCT
TCTTGTTCTTTTTGCAGAAGCTCAGAATAAACGCTCAACTTTGGCCTCGAGGCCACCATGGACTATAAGG
ACCACGACGGAGACTACAAGGATCATGATATTGATTACAAAGACGATGACGATAAGATGGCCCCAAAGAA
GAAGCGGAAGGTCGGTATCCACGGAGTCCCAGCAGCCGTAGATTTGAGAACTTTGGGATATTCACAGCAG
CAGCAGGAAAAGATCAAGCCCAAAGTGAGGTCGACAGTCGCGCAGCATCACGAAGCGCTGGTGGGTCATG
GGTTTACACATGCCCACATCGTAGCCTTGTCGCAGCACCCTGCAGCCCTTGGCACGGTCGCCGTCAAGTA
CCAGGACATGATTGCGGCGTTGCCGGAAGCCACACATGAGGCGATCGTCGGTGTGGGGAAACAGTGGAGC
GGAGCCCGAGCGCTTGAGGCCCTGTTGACGGTCGCGGGAGAGCTGAGAGGGCCTCCCCTTCAGCTGGACA
CGGGCCAGTTGCTGAAGATCGCGAAGCGGGGAGGAGTCACGGCGGTCGAGGCGGTGCACGCGTGGCGCAA
TGCGCTCACGGGAGCACCCCTCAACCTGACCCCAGACCAGGTTGTGGCCATCGCCAGCAACATAGGTGGC
AAGCAGGCCCTCGAAACCGTCCAGAGACTGTTACCGGTTCTCTGCCAGGACCACGGCCTGACCCCCGAAC
AGGTTGTCGCTATTGCTAGTAACGGCGGAGGCAAACAGGCGCTGGAAACAGTTCAGCGCCTCTTGCCGGT
CTTGTGTCAGGCCCACGGCCTGACCCCAGACCAGGTTGTGGCCATCGCCAGCAACATAGGTGGCAAGCAG
GCCCTCGAAACCGTCCAGAGACTGTTACCGGTTCTCTGCCAGGCCCACGGCCTGACCCCGGCCCAGGTGG
TTGCAATCGCGTCACACGATGGGGGAAAGCAGGCCCTAGAAACCGTTCAGCGACTCCTGCCCGTCCTGTG
CCAGGACCACGGCCTGACCCCCGACCAGGTTGTCGCTATTGCTAGTAACGGCGGAGGCAAACAGGCGCTG
GAAACAGTTCAGCGCCTCTTGCCGGTCTTGTGTCAGGACCACGGCCTGACCCCGGAACAGGTGGTTGCAA
TCGCGTCACACGATGGGGGAAAGCAGGCCCTAGAAACCGTTCAGCGACTCCTGCCCGTCCTGTGCCAGGC
CCACGGCCTGACCCCAGACCAGGTTGTGGCCATCGCCAGCAACATAGGTGGCAAGCAGGCCCTCGAAACC
GTCCAGAGACTGTTACCGGTTCTCTGCCAGGCCCACGGCCTGACCCCGGCCCAGGTGGTTGCAATCGCGT
CACACGATGGGGGAAAGCAGGCCCTAGAAACCGTTCAGCGACTCCTGCCCGTCCTGTGCCAGGACCACGG
CCTGACCCCAGACCAGGTTGTGGCCATCGCCAGCAACATAGGTGGCAAGCAGGCCCTCGAAACCGTCCAG
AGACTGTTACCGGTTCTCTGCCAGGACCACGGCCTGACCCCGGAACAGGTGGTTGCAATCGCGTCACACG
ATGGGGGAAAGCAGGCCCTAGAAACCGTTCAGCGACTCCTGCCCGTCCTGTGCCAGGCCCACGGCCTGAC
CCCAGACCAGGTTGTGGCCATCGCCAGCAACATAGGTGGCAAGCAGGCCCTCGAAACCGTCCAGAGACTG
TTACCGGTTCTCTGCCAGGCCCACGGCCTGACCCCAGCCCAGGTTGTGGCCATCGCCAGCAACATAGGTG
GCAAGCAGGCCCTCGAAACCGTCCAGAGACTGTTACCGGTTCTCTGCCAGGACCACGGCCTGACCCCCGA
CCAGGTTGTCGCTATTGCTAGTAACGGCGGAGGCAAACAGGCGCTGGAAACAGTTCAGCGCCTCTTGCCG
GTCTTGTGTCAGGACCACGGCCTGACCCCAGAACAGGTTGTGGCCATCGCCAGCAACATAGGTGGCAAGC
AGGCCCTCGAAACCGTCCAGAGACTGTTACCGGTTCTCTGCCAGGCCCACGGCCTGACCCCAGACCAAGT
TGTCGCGATTGCAAGCAACAACGGAGGCAAACAAGCCTTAGAAACAGTCCAGAGATTGTTGCCTGTGCTG
TGCCAAGCCCACGGCCTGACCCCGGCCCAGGTGGTTGCAATCGCGTCACACGATGGGGGAAAGCAGGCCC
TAGAAACCGTTCAGCGACTCCTGCCCGTCCTGTGCCAGGACCACGGCCTGACCCCTGAGCAGGTAGTGGC
TATTGCATCCAACGGAGGGGGCAGACCCGCACTGGAGTCAATCGTGGCCCAGCTTTCGAGGCCGGACCCC
GCGCTGGCCGCACTCACTAATGATCATCTTGTAGCGCTGGCCTGCCTCGGCGGACGACCCGCCTTGGATG
CGGTGAAGAAGGGGCTCCCGCACGCGCCTGCATTGATTAAGCGGACCAACAGAAGGATCCCCGAGAGGAC
ATCACATCGAGTGGCAGGTTCCCAACTCGTGAAGAGTGAACTTGAGGAGAAAAAGTCGGAGCTGCGGCAC
AAATTGAAATACGTACCGCATGAATACATCGAACTTATCGAAATTGCTAGGAACTCGACTCAAGACAGAA
TCCTTGAGATGAAGGTAATGGAGTTCTTTATGAAGGTTTATGGATACCGAGGGAAGCATCTCGGTGGATC
ACGAAAACCCGACGGAGCAATCTATACGGTGGGGAGCCCGATTGATTACGGAGTGATCGTCGACACGAAA
GCCTACAGCGGTGGGTACAATCTTCCCATCGGGCAGGCAGATGAGATGCAACGTTATGTCGAAGAAAATC
AGACCAGGAACAAACACATCAATCCAAATGAGTGGTGGAAAGTGTATCCTTCATCAGTGACCGAGTTTAA
GTTTTTGTTTGTCTCTGGGCATTTCAAAGGCAACTATAAGGCCCAGCTCACACGGTTGAATCACATTACG
AACTGCAATGGTGCGGTTTTGTCCGTAGAGGAACTGCTCATTGGTGGAGAAATGATCAAAGCGGGAACTC
TGACACTGGAAGAAGTCAGACGCAAGTTTAACAATGGCGAGATCAATTTCCGCTCATAAAAAATCAGCCT
CGACTGTGCCTTCTAGTTGCCAGCCATCTGTTGTTTGCCCCTCCCCCGTGCCTTCCTTGACCCTGGAAGG
TGCCACTCCCACTGTCCTTTCCTAATAAAATGAGGAAATTGCATCACAACACTCAACCCTATCTCGGTCT
ATTCTTTTGATTTATAAGGGATTTTGCCGATTTCGGCCTATTGGTTAAAAAATGAGCTGATTTAACAAAA
ATTTAACGCGAATTAATTCTGTGGAATGTGTGTCAGTTAGGGTGTGGAAAGTCCCCAGGCTCCCCAGCAG
GCAGAAGTATGCAAAGCATGCATCTCAATTAGTCAGCAACCAGGTGTGGAAAGTCCCCAGGCTCCCCAGC
AGGCAGAAGTATGCAAAGCATGCATCTCAATTAGTCAGCAACCATAGTCCCGCCCCTAACTCCGCCCATC
CCGCCCCTAACTCCGCCCAGTTCCGCCCATTCTCCGCCCCATGGCTGACTAATTTTTTTTATTTATGCAG
AGGCCGAGGCCGCCTCTGCCTCTGAGCTATTCCAGAAGTAGTGAGGAGGCTTTTTTGGAGGCCTAGGCTT
TTGCAAAAAGCTCCCGGGAGCTTGTATATCCATTTTCGGATCTGATCAGCACGTGATGAAAAAGCCTGAA
CTCACCGCGACGTCTGTCGAGAAGTTTCTGATCGAAAAGTTCGACAGCGTCCGACCTGATGCAGCTCTCG
GAGGGCGAAGAATCTCGTGCTTTCAGCTTCGATGTAGGAGGGCGTGGATATGTCCTGCGGGTAAATAGCT
GCGCCGATGGTTTCTACAAAGATCGTTATGTTTATCGGCACTTTGCATCGGCCGCGCTCCCGATTCCGGA
AGTGCTTGACATTGGGGAATTCAGCGAGAGCCTGACCTATTGCATCTCCCGCCGTGCACAGGGTGTCACG
TTGCAAGACCTGCCTGAAACCGAACTGCCCGCTGTTCTGCAGCCGGTCGCGGAGGCCATGGATGCGATCG
CTGCGGCCGATCTTAGCCAGACGAGCGGGTTCGGCCCATTCGGACCGCAAGGAATCGGTCAATACACTAC
ATGGCGTGATTTCATATGCGCGATTGCTGATCCCCATGTGTATCACTGGCAAACTGTGATGGACGACACC
GTCAGTGCGTCCGTCGCGCAGGCTCTCGATGAGCTGATGCTTTGGGCCGAGGACTGCCCCGAAGTCCGGC
ACCTCGTGCACGCGGATTTCGGCTCCAACAATGTCCTGACGGACAATGGCCGCATAACAGCGGTCATTGA
CTGGAGCGAGGCGATGTTCGGGGATTCCCAATACGAGGTCGCCAACATCTTCTTCTGGAGGCCGTGGTTG
GCTTGTATGGAGCAGCAGACGCGCTACTTCGAGCGGAGGCATCCGGAGCTTGCAGGATCGCCGCGGCTCC
GGGCGTATATGCTCCGCATTGGTCTTGACCAACTCTATCAGAGCTTGGTTGACGGCAATTTCGATGATGC
AGCTTGGGCGCAGGGTCGATGCGACGCAATCGTCCGATCCGGAGCCGGGACTGTCGGGCGTACACAAATC
GCCCGCAGAAGCGCGGCCGTCTGGACCGATGGCTGTGTAGAAGTACTCGCCGATAGTGGAAACCGACGCC
CCAGCACTCGTCCGAGGGCAAAGGAATAGCACGTGCTACGAGATTTCGATTCCACCGCCGCCTTCTATGA
AAGGTTGGGCTTCGGAATCGTTTTCCGGGACGCCGGCTGGATGATCCTCCAGCGCGGGGATCTCATGCTG
GAGTTCTTCGCCCACCCCAACTTGTTTATTGCAGCTTATAATGGTTACAAATAAAGCAATAGCATCACAA
ATTTCACAAATAAAGCATTTTTTTCACTGCATTCTAGTTGTGGTTTGTCCAAACTCATCAATGTATCTTA
TCATGTCTGTATACCGTCGACCTCTAGCTAGAGCTTGGCGTAATCATGGTCATTACCAATGCTTAATCAG
TGAGGCACCTATCTCAGCGATCTGTCTATTTCGTTCATCCATAGTTGCCTGACTCCCCGTCGTGTAGATA
ACTACGATACGGGAGGGCTTACCATCTGGCCCCAGCGCTGCGATGATACCGCGAGAACCACGCTCACCGG
CTCCGGATTTATCAGCAATAAACCAGCCAGCCGGAAGGGCCGAGCGCAGAAGTGGTCCTGCAACTTTATC
CGCCTCCATCCAGTCTATTAATTGTTGCCGGGAAGCTAGAGTAAGTAGTTCGCCAGTTAATAGTTTGCGC
AACGTTGTTGCCATCGCTACAGGCATCGTGGTGTCACGCTCGTCGTTTGGTATGGCTTCATTCAGCTCCG
GTTCCCAACGATCAAGGCGAGTTACATGATCCCCCATGTTGTGCAAAAAAGCGGTTAGCTCCTTCGGTCC
TCCGATCGTTGTCAGAAGTAAGTTGGCCGCAGTGTTATCACTCATGGTTATGGCAGCACTGCATAATTCT
CTTACTGTCATGCCATCCGTAAGATGCTTTTCTGTGACTGGTGAGTACTCAACCAAGTCATTCTGAGAAT
AGTGTATGCGGCGACCGAGTTGCTCTTGCCCGGCGTCAATACGGGATAATACCGCGCCACATAGCAGAAC
TTTAAAAGTGCTCATCATTGGAAAACGTTCTTCGGGGCGAAAACTCTCAAGGATCTTACCGCTGTTGAGA
TCCAGTTCGATGTAACCCACTCGTGCACCCAACTGATCTTCAGCATCTTTTACTTTCACCAGCGTTTCTG
GGTGAGCAAAAACAGGAAGGCAAAATGCCGCAAAAAAGGGAATAAGGGCGACACGGAAATGTTGAATACT
CATATTCTTCCTTTTTCAATATTATTGAAGCATTTATCAGGGTTATTGTCTCATGAGCGGATACATATTT
GAATGTATTTAGAAAAATAAACAAATAGGGGTCAGTGTTACAACCAATTAACCAATTCTGAACATTATCG
CGAGCCCATTTATACCTGAATATGGCTCATAACACCCCTTGCTCATGACCAAAATCCCTTAACGTGAGTT
ACGCGCGCGTCGTTCCACTGAGCGTCAGACCCCGTAGAAAAGATCAAAGGATCTTCTTGAGATCCTTTTT
TTCTGCGCGTAATCTGCTGCTTGCAAACAAAAAAACCACCGCTACCAGCGGTGGTTTGTTTGCCGGATCA
AGAGCTACCAACTCTTTTTCCGAAGGTAACTGGCTTCAGCAGAGCGCAGATACCAAATACTGTTCTTCTA
GTGTAGCCGTAGTTAGCCCACCACTTCAAGAACTCTGTAGCACCGCCTACATACCTCGCTCTGCTAATCC
TGTTACCAGTGGCTGCTGCCAGTGGCGATAAGTCGTGTCTTACCGGGTTGGACTCAAGACGATAGTTACC
GGATAAGGCGCAGCGGTCGGGCTGAACGGGGGGTTCGTGCACACAGCCCAGCTTGGAGCGAACGACCTAC
ACCGAACTGAGATACCTACAGCGTGAGCTATGAGAAAGCGCCACGCTTCCCGAAGGGAGAAAGGCGGACA
GGTATCCGGTAAGCGGCAGGGTCGGAACAGGAGAGCGCACGAGGGAGCTTCCAGGGGGAAACGCCTGGTA
TCTTTATAGTCCTGTCGGGTTTCGCCACCTCTGACTTGAGCGTCGATTTTTGTGATGCTCGTCAGGGGGG
CGGAGCCTATGGAAAAACGCCAGCAACGCGGCCTTTTTACGGTTCCTGGCCTTTTGCTGGCCTTTTGCTC
ACATGTTCTTTCCTGCGTTATCCCCTGATTCTGTGGATAACCGTATTACCGCCTTTGAGTGAGCTGATAC
CGCTCGCCGCAGCCGAACGACCGAGCGCAGCGAGTCAGTGAGCGAGGAAGCGGAAGGCGAGAGTAGGGAA
CTGCCAGGCATCAAACTAAGCAGAAGGCCCCTGACGGATGGCCTTTTTGCGTTTCTACAAACTCTTT
Features (pLannotate 1.2.2; 22 found; start..end, strand, type, name):
      5..24      -  CDS            lacZα (fragment): LacZα fragment of β-galactosidase; lacZ fragment
    480..496     +  protein_bind   lac operator: The lac repressor binds to the lac operator to inhibit transcription in E. coli. This inhibition can be relieved by adding lactose or isopropyl-β-D-thiogalactopyranoside (IPTG). lac repressor encoded by lacI
    523..902     +  enhancer       CMV enhancer: human cytomegalovirus immediate early enhancer
    904..1179    +  promoter       chicken β-actin promoter: No description available
   1180..2188    +  intron         chimeric intron: chimera between introns from chicken β-actin and rabbit β-globin
   2241..2270    +  LTR            5' LTR (truncated) (fragment): truncated 5' long terminal repeat (LTR) from HIV-1
   2286..2304    +  promoter       T7 promoter: promoter for bacteriophage T7 RNA polymerase
   2312..2354    +  5'UTR          Xenopus globin 5'-UTR: translational enhancer from the 5'-UTR of the major beta-globin gene of Xenopus laevis
   2434..2997    +  CDS            avrXa10 (fragment): AVX10_XANOO - Experimental evidence at protein level: Swiss-Prot protein existence level 1. Avirulence protein. Induces the hypersensitive response (HR)in rice plants carrying the resistance gene Xa10. Activity depends on the presence of the core repeat domains; replacement with repeat domains from other proteins (AvrBs3 of X.euvesicatoria (AC P14727) or AvrXa7 of this organism) does not elicit the HR. Probably acts as a transcription factor in its host plant (rice) to induce plant resistance or disease. From Xanthomonas oryzae pv. oryzae.
   4588..4794    +  CDS            avrBs3 (fragment): AVRB3_XANEU - Experimental evidence at protein level: Swiss-Prot protein existence level 1. Avirulence protein. Acts as a transcription factor in C.annuum plants. In susceptible plants lacking the Bs3 resistance gene induces expression of a number of genes, including genes homologous to a family of auxin-induced genes, alpha-expansin genes, pectate lyase, anthocyanidin glucoside rhamnosyl transferase and at least one transcription factor, UPA20. Their expression leads to plant hypertrophy in mesophyll cells, probably mainly mediated by UPA20 (PubMed:17962565). In resistant plants induces the h
   4783..5370    +  CDS            fokIR (fragment): T2F1_PLAOK - Also known as rfoKI. Experimental evidence at protein level: Swiss-Prot protein existence level 1. Recognizes the double-stranded sequence 5'-GGATG-3'/3'-CATCC- 5' and cleaves respectively 14 bases after G-1 and 13 bases before C-1. From Planomicrobium okeanokoites (Planococcus okeanokoites) (Flavobacterium okeanokoites).
   5394..5505    +  polyA_signal   bGH poly(A) signal: bovine growth hormone polyadenylation signal
   5506..5614    +  rep_origin     f1 ori (fragment): f1 bacteriophage origin of replication; arrow indicates direction of (+) strand synthesis
   5628..5957    +  promoter       SV40 promoter: SV40 enhancer and early promoter
   6006..7029    +  CDS            HygR: aminoglycoside phosphotransferase from E. coli; aph(4)-Ia; confers resistance to hygromycin
   7039..7164    +  CDS            ble (fragment): BLE_KLEPN - Experimental evidence at protein level: Swiss-Prot protein existence level 1. Binding protein with a strong affinity to the bleomycin family of antibiotics. Binds to CL990; an antimitotic-antibiotic compound. From Klebsiella pneumoniae.
   7159..7280    +  polyA_signal   SV40 poly(A) signal: SV40 polyadenylation signal
   7333..8193    -  CDS            AmpR: β-lactamase; bla; confers resistance to ampicillin, carbenicillin, and related antibiotics
   8196..8292    -  promoter       AmpR promoter (fragment): bla
   8322..8346    -  CDS            KanR (fragment): aminoglycoside phosphotransferase; aph(3')-Ia; confers resistance to kanamycin
   8457..9045    +  rep_origin     ori: high-copy-number ColE1/pMB1/pBR322/pUC origin of replication
   9270..9287    +  terminator     rrnB T2 terminator (fragment): transcription terminator T2 from the E. coli rrnB gene
