[The description below was written by a language model from this plasmid's Addgene catalogue record and pLannotate feature annotations shown in this document.]
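Description:
CAG-Avr-HPRT-RIGHT is a 9.3 kb mammalian expression plasmid encoding the right-hand monomer of a TALEN pair directed at exon 3 of HPRT. It is built on the ptCMV-136/63-VR TALEN backbone, in which the original promoter has been replaced by CAG. The plasmid is maintained in E. coli through a high-copy ColE1/pUC-type origin with ampicillin selection (AmpR). A separate SV40 promoter–HygR–SV40 poly(A) cassette allows hygromycin selection of transfected mammalian cells. Short annotated fragments of lacZα, ble, KanR, f1 ori, an HIV-1 LTR and the rrnB T2 terminator look like cloning remnants or incidental matches rather than functional parts.

The expression unit begins with the composite CAG promoter: CMV enhancer, chicken β-actin promoter and a chimeric β-actin/β-globin intron, which together give strong, broadly active transcription, including in pluripotent stem cells. Downstream lie a T7 promoter, also used as a sequencing primer site, and a Xenopus β-globin 5′ UTR that acts as a translational enhancer. The open reading frame carries an N-terminal 3xFLAG tag according to the catalogue entry, although this tag is not annotated in the feature table. It continues with Xanthomonas TAL effector N- and C-terminal scaffold segments, annotated as avrXa10 and avrBs3 fragments. These flank an unannotated stretch that presumably holds the custom DNA-binding repeat array, inserted via Esp3I sites that were destroyed in cloning. The C-terminus is fused to the FokI nuclease domain, and the transcript ends at a bGH poly(A) signal.

Because FokI cleaves as a dimer, this plasmid is meant to be co-delivered with the matching left TALEN to produce a double-strand break at HPRT. The associated work used such nucleases for microhomology-assisted scarless genome editing in human iPSCs.
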