Addgene plasmid #107272: CAG-Avr-HPRT-RIGHT
Purpose: Expresses TALEN (right) targeting HPRT exon3
Depositing lab: Knut Woltjen. Depositing organization: Kyoto University, Center for iPS Cell Research and Application. Publication: Microhomology-assisted scarless genome editing in human iPSCs. Kim SI, Matsumoto T, Kagawa H, Nakamura M, Hirohata R, Ueno A, Ohishi M, Sakuma T, Soga T, Yamamoto T, Woltjen K. Nat Commun. 2018 Mar 5;9(1):939. doi: 10.1038/s41467-018-03044-y. PubMed 29507284.
Backbone
  Vector backbone: ptCMV-136/63-VR
  Modifications to backbone: CAG promoter
  Vector type: Mammalian Expression, TALEN
  Selectable markers: Hygromycin
Growth in bacteria
  Bacterial resistance: Ampicillin, 100 μg/mL
  Growth temperature: 37°C
  Growth strain: DH5alpha
  Copy number: High Copy
Gene/Insert
  Gene/Insert name: HPRT1_B Avr-TALEN (right)
  Promoter: CAG
  Tag / fusion protein: 3xFLAG (N terminal on insert)
  Cloning method: Restriction Enzyme; 5′ cloning site Esp3I (destroyed during cloning); 3′ cloning site Esp3I (destroyed during cloning)
  Sequencing primers: 5′ T7; 3′ BGH-rev
Terms and licenses: Academic/Nonprofit Terms; Industry Terms: Not Available to Industry
How to cite: CAG-Avr-HPRT-RIGHT was a gift from Knut Woltjen (Addgene plasmid # 107272 ; http://n2t.net/addgene:107272 ; RRID:Addgene_107272)
