>Addgene plasmid #107272 | CAG-Avr-HPRT-RIGHT | addgene partial sequence | sequence record 205802 | Addgene Partial NGS Result
CTGGCTTATCGAAATTAATACGACTCACTATAGGGAAGCTTCTTGTTCTTTTTGCAGAAGCTCAGAATAA
ACGCTCAACTTTGGCCTCGAGGCCACCATGGACTATAAGGACCACGACGGAGACTACAAGGATCATGATA
TTGATTACAAAGACGATGACGATAAGATGGCCCCAAAGAAGAAGCGGAAGGTCGGTATCCACGGAGTCCC
AGCAGCCGTAGATTTGAGAACTTTGGGATATTCACAGCAGCAGCAGGAAAAGATCAAGCCCAAAGTGAGG
TCGACAGTCGCGCAGCATCACGAAGCGCTGGTGGGTCATGGGTTTACACATGCCCACATCGTAGCCTTGT
CGCAGCACCCTGCAGCCCTTGGCACGGTCGCCGTCAAGTACCAGGACATGATTGCGGCGTTGCCGGAAGC
CACACATGAGGCGATCGTCGGTGTGGGGAAACAGTGGAGCGGAGCCCGAGCGCTTGAGGCCCTGTTGACG
GTCGCGGGAGAGCTGAGAGGGCCTCCCCTTCAGCTGGACACGGGCCAGTTGCTGAAGATCGCGAAGCGGG
GAGGAGTCACGGCGGTCGAGGCGGTGCACGCGTGGCGCAATGCGCTCACGGGAGCACCCCTCAACCTGAC
CCCAGACCAGGTTGTGGCCATCGCCAGCAACATAGGTGGCAAGCAGGCCCTCGAAACCGTCCAGAGACTG
TTACCGGTTCTCTGCCAGGACCACGGCCTGACCCCCGAACAGGTTGTCGCTATTGCTAGTAACGGCGGAG
GCAAACAGGCGCTGGAAACAGTTCAGCGCCTCTTGCCGGTCTTGTGTCAGGCCCACGGCCTGACCCCAGA
CCAGGTTGTGGCCATCGCCAGCAACATAGGTGGCAAGCAGGCCCTCGAAACCGTCCAGAGACTGTTACCG
GTTCTCTGCCAGGCCCACGGCCTGACCCCGGCCCAGGTGGTTGCAATCGCGTCACACGATGGGGGAAAGC
AGGCCCTAGAAACCGTTCAGCGACTCCTGCCCGTCCTGTGCCAGGACCACGGCCTGACCCCCGACCAGGT
TGTCGCTATTGCTAGTAACGGCGGAGGCAAACAGGCGCTGGAAACAGTTCAGCGCCTCTTGCCGGTCTTG
TGTCAGGACCACGGCCTGACCCCGGAACAGGTGGTTGCAATCGCGTCACACGATGGGGGAAAGCAGGCCC
TAGAAACCGTTCAGCGACTCCTGCCCGTCCTGTGCCAGGCCCACGGCCTGACCCCAGACCAGGTTGTGGC
CATCGCCAGCAACATAGGTGGCAAGCAGGCCCTCGAAACCGTCCAGAGACTGTTACCGGTTCTCTGCCAG
GCCCACGGCCTGACCCCGGCCCAGGTGGTTGCAATCGCGTCACACGATGGGGGAAAGCAGGCCCTAGAAA
CCGTTCAGCGACTCCTGCCCGTCCTGTGCCAGGACCACGGCCTGACCCCAGACCAGGTTGTGGCCATCGC
CAGCAACATAGGTGGCAAGCAGGCCCTCGAAACCGTCCAGAGACTGTTACCGGTTCTCTGCCAGGACCAC
GGCCTGACCCCGGAACAGGTGGTTGCAATCGCGTCACACGATGGGGGAAAGCAGGCCCTAGAAACCGTTC
AGCGACTCCTGCCCGTCCTGTGCCAGGCCCACGGCCTGACCCCAGACCAGGTTGTGGCCATCGCCAGCAA
CATAGGTGGCAAGCAGGCCCTCGAAACCGTCCAGAGACTGTTACCGGTTCTCTGCCAGGCCCACGGCCTG
ACCCCAGCCCAGGTTGTGGCCATCGCCAGCAACATAGGTGGCAAGCAGGCCCTCGAAACCGTCCAGAGAC
TGTTACCGGTTCTCTGCCAGGACCACGGCCTGACCCCCGACCAGGTTGTCGCTATTGCTAGTAACGGCGG
AGGCAAACAGGCGCTGGAAACAGTTCAGCGCCTCTTGCCGGTCTTGTGTCAGGACCACGGCCTGACCCCA
GAACAGGTTGTGGCCATCGCCAGCAACATAGGTGGCAAGCAGGCCCTCGAAACCGTCCAGAGACTGTTAC
CGGTTCTCTGCCAGGCCCACGGCCTGACCCCAGACCAAGTTGTCGCGATTGCAAGCAACAACGGAGGCAA
ACAAGCCTTAGAAACAGTCCAGAGATTGTTGCCTGTGCTGTGCCAAGCCCACGGCCTGACCCCGGCCCAG
GTGGTTGCAATCGCGTCACACGATGGGGGAAAGCAGGCCCTAGAAACCGTTCAGCGACTCCTGCCCGTCC
TGTGCCAGGACCACGGCCTGACCCCTGAGCAGGTAGTGGCTATTGCATCCAACGGAGGGGGCAGACCCGC
ACTGGAGTCAATCGTGGCCCAGCTTTCGAGGCCGGACCCCGCGCTGGCCGCACTCACTAATGATCATCTT
GTAGCGCTGGCCTGCCTCGGCGGACGACCCGCCTTGGATGCGGTGAAGAAGGGGCTCCCGCACGCGCCTG
CATTGATTAAGCGGACCAACAGAAGGATCCCCGAGAGGACATCACATCGAGTGGCAGGTTCCCAACTCGT
GAAGAGTGAACTTGAGGAGAAAAAGTCGGAGCTGCGGCACAAATTGAAATACGTACCGCATGAATACATC
GAACTTATCGAAATTGCTAGGAACTCGACTCAAGACAGAATCCTTGAGATGAAGGTAATGGAGTTCTTTA
TGAAGGTTTATGGATACCGAGGGAAGCATCTCGGTGGATCACGAAAACCCGACGGAGCAATCTATACGGT
GGGGAGCCCGATTGATTACGGAGTGATCGTCGACACGAAAGCCTACAGCGGTGGGTACAATCTTCCCATC
GGGCAGGCAGATGAGATGCAACGTTATGTCGAAGAAAATCAGACCAGGAACAAACACATCAATCCAAATG
AGTGGTGGAAAGTGTATCCTTCATCAGTGACCGAGTTTAAGTTTTTGTTTGTCTCTGGGCATTTCAAAGG
CAACTATAAGGCCCAGCTCACACGGTTGAATCACATTACGAACTGCAATGGTGCGGTTTTGTCCGTAGAG
GAACTGCTCATTGGTGGAGAAATGATCAAAGCGGGAACTCTGACACTGGAAGAAGTCAGACGCAAGTTTA
ACAATGGCGAGATCAATTTCCGCTCATAAAAAATCAGCCTCGACTGTGCCTTCTAGTTGCCAGCCATCTG
TTGTTTGCCCCTCCCCCGTGCCTTCCTTGACCCTGGAAGGTGCCACTCCCACTGTCCTTTCCTAATAAAA
TGAGGAAATTGCATCACAACACTCAACCCTATCTCGGTCTATTCTTTTGATTTATAAGGGATTTTGCCGA
TTTCGGCCTATTGGTTAAAAAATGAGCTGATTTAACAAAAATTTAACGCGAATTAATTCTGTGGAATGTG
TGTCAGTTAGGGTGTGGAAAGTCCCCAGGCTCCCCAGCAGGCAGAAGTATGCAAAGCATGCATCTCAATT
AGTCAGCAACCAGGTGTGGAAAGTCCCCAGGCTCCCCAGCAGGCAGAAGTATGCAAAGCATGCATCTCAA
TTAGTCAGCAACCATAGTCCCGCCCCTAACTCCGCCCATCCCGCCCCTAACTCCGCCCAGTTCCGCCCAT
TCTCCGCCCCATGGCTGACTAATTTTTTTTATTTATGCAGAGGCCGAGGCCGCCTCTGCCTCTGAGCTAT
TCCAGAAGTAGTGAGGAGGCTTTTTTGGAGGCCTAGGCTTTTGCAAAAAGCTCCCGGGAGCTTGTATATC
CATTTTCGGATCTGATCAGCACGTGATGAAAAAGCCTGAACTCACCGCGACGTCTGTCGAGAAGTTTCTG
ATCGAAAAGTTCGACAGCGTCCGACCTGATGCAGCTCTCGGAGGGCGAAGAATCTCGTGCTTTCAGCTTC
GATGTAGGAGGGCGTGGATATGTCCTGCGGGTAAATAGCTGCGCCGATGGTTTCTACAAAGATCGTTATG
TTTATCGGCACTTTGCATCGGCCGCGCTCCCGATTCCGGAAGTGCTTGACATTGGGGAATTCAGCGAGAG
CCTGACCTATTGCATCTCCCGCCGTGCACAGGGTGTCACGTTGCAAGACCTGCCTGAAACCGAACTGCCC
GCTGTTCTGCAGCCGGTCGCGGAGGCCATGGATGCGATCGCTGCGGCCGATCTTAGCCAGACGAGCGGGT
TCGGCCCATTCGGACCGCAAGGAATCGGTCAATACACTACATGGCGTGATTTCATATGCGCGATTGCTGA
TCCCCATGTGTATCACTGGCAAACTGTGATGGACGACACCGTCAGTGCGTCCGTCGCGCAGGCTCTCGAT
GAGCTGATGCTTTGGGCCGAGGACTGCCCCGAAGTCCGGCACCTCGTGCACGCGGATTTCGGCTCCAACA
ATGTCCTGACGGACAATGGCCGCATAACAGCGGTCATTGACTGGAGCGAGGCGATGTTCGGGGATTCCCA
ATACGAGGTCGCCAACATCTTCTTCTGGAGGCCGTGGTTGGCTTGTATGGAGCAGCAGACGCGCTACTTC
GAGCGGAGGCATCCGGAGCTTGCAGGATCGCCGCGGCTCCGGGCGTATATGCTCCGCATTGGTCTTGACC
AACTCTATCAGAGCTTGGTTGACGGCAATTTCGATGATGCAGCTTGGGCGCAGGGTCGATGCGACGCAAT
CGTCCGATCCGGAGCCGGGACTGTCGGGCGTACACAAATCGCCCGCAGAAGCGCGGCCGTCTGGACCGAT
GGCTGTGTAGAAGTACTCGCCGATAGTGGAAACCGACGCCCCAGCACTCGTCCGAGGGCAAAGGAATAGC
ACGTGCTACGAGATTTCGATTCCACCGCCGCCTTCTATGAAAGGTTGGGCTTCGGAATCGTTTTCCGGGA
CGCCGGCTGGATGATCCTCCAGCGCGGGGATCTCATGCTGGAGTTCTTCGCCCACCCCAACTTGTTTATT
GCAGCTTATAATGGTTACAAATAAAGCAATAGCATCACAAATTTCACAAATAAAGCATTTTTTTCACTGC
ATTCTAGTTGTGGTTTGTCCAAACTCATCAATGTATCTTATCATGTCTGTATACCGTCGACCTCTAGCTA
GAGCTTGGCGTAATCATGGTCATTACCAATGCTTAATCAGTGAGGCACCTATCTCAGCGATCTGTCTATT
TCGTTCATCCATAGTTGCCTGACTCCCCGTCGTGTAGATAACTACGATACGGGAGGGCTTACCATCTGGC
CCCAGCGCTGCGATGATACCGCGAGAACCACGCTCACCGGCTCCGGATTTATCAGCAATAAACCAGCCAG
CCGGAAGGGCCGAGCGCAGAAGTGGTCCTGCAACTTTATCCGCCTCCATCCAGTCTATTAATTGTTGCCG
GGAAGCTAGAGTAAGTAGTTCGCCAGTTAATAGTTTGCGCAACGTTGTTGCCATCGCTACAGGCATCGTG
GTGTCACGCTCGTCGTTTGGTATGGCTTCATTCAGCTCCGGTTCCCAACGATCAAGGCGAGTTACATGAT
CCCCCATGTTGTGCAAAAAAGCGGTTAGCTCCTTCGGTCCTCCGATCGTTGTCAGAAGTAAGTTGGCCGC
AGTGTTATCACTCATGGTTATGGCAGCACTGCATAATTCTCTTACTGTCATGCCATCCGTAAGATGCTTT
TCTGTGACTGGTGAGTACTCAACCAAGTCATTCTGAGAATAGTGTATGCGGCGACCGAGTTGCTCTTGCC
CGGCGTCAATACGGGATAATACCGCGCCACATAGCAGAACTTTAAAAGTGCTCATCATTGGAAAACGTTC
TTCGGGGCGAAAACTCTCAAGGATCTTACCGCTGTTGAGATCCAGTTCGATGTAACCCACTCGTGCACCC
AACTGATCTTCAGCATCTTTTACTTTCACCAGCGTTTCTGGGTGAGCAAAAACAGGAAGGCAAAATGCCG
CAAAAAAGGGAATAAGGGCGACACGGAAATGTTGAATACTCATATTCTTCCTTTTTCAATATTATTGAAG
CATTTATCAGGGTTATTGTCTCATGAGCGGATACATATTTGAATGTATTTAGAAAAATAAACAAATAGGG
GTCAGTGTTACAACCAATTAACCAATTCTGAACATTATCGCGAGCCCATTTATACCTGAATATGGCTCAT
AACACCCCTTGCTCATGACCAAAATCCCTTAACGTGAGTTACGCGCGCGTCGTTCCACTGAGCGTCAGAC
CCCGTAGAAAAGATCAAAGGATCTTCTTGAGATCCTTTTTTTCTGCGCGTAATCTGCTGCTTGCAAACAA
AAAAACCACCGCTACCAGCGGTGGTTTGTTTGCCGGATCAAGAGCTACCAACTCTTTTTCCGAAGGTAAC
TGGCTTCAGCAGAGCGCAGATACCAAATACTGTTCTTCTAGTGTAGCCGTAGTTAGCCCACCACTTCAAG
AACTCTGTAGCACCGCCTACATACCTCGCTCTGCTAATCCTGTTACCAGTGGCTGCTGCCAGTGGCGATA
AGTCGTGTCTTACCGGGTTGGACTCAAGACGATAGTTACCGGATAAGGCGCAGCGGTCGGGCTGAACGGG
GGGTTCGTGCACACAGCCCAGCTTGGAGCGAACGACCTACACCGAACTGAGATACCTACAGCGTGAGCTA
TGAGAAAGCGCCACGCTTCCCGAAGGGAGAAAGGCGGACAGGTATCCGGTAAGCGGCAGGGTCGGAACAG
GAGAGCGCACGAGGGAGCTTCCAGGGGGAAACGCCTGGTATCTTTATAGTCCTGTCGGGTTTCGCCACCT
CTGACTTGAGCGTCGATTTTTGTGATGCTCGTCAGGGGGGCGGAGCCTATGGAAAAACGCCAGCAACGCG
GCCTTTTTACGGTTCCTGGCCTTTTGCTGGCCTTTTGCTCACATGTTCTTTCCTGCGTTATCCCCTGATT
CTGTGGATAACCGTATTACCGCCTTTGAGTGAGCTGATACCGCTCGCCGCAGCCGAACGACCGAGCGCAG
CGAGTCAGTGAGCGAGGAAGCGGAAGGCGAGAGTAGGGAACTGCCAGGCATCAAACTAAGCAGAAGGCCC
CTGACGGATGGCCTTTTTGCGTTTCTACAAACTCTTTCTGTGTTGTAAAACGACGGCCAGTCTTAAGCTC
GGGCCCCCTGGGCGGTTCTGATAACGAGTAATCGTTAATCCGCAAATAACGTAAAAACCCGCTTCGGCGG
GTTTTTTTATGGGGGGAGTTTAGGGAAAGAGCATTTGTCAGAATATTTAAGGGCGCCTGTCACTTTGCTT
GATATATGAGAATTATTTAACCTTATAAATGAGAAAAAAGCAACGCACTTTAAATAAGATACGTTGCTTT
TTCGATTGATGAACACCTATAATTAAACTATTCATCTATTATTTATGATTTTTTGTATATACAATATTTC
TAGTTTGTTAAAGAGAATTAAGAAAATAAATCTCGAAAATAATAAAGGGAAAATCAGTTTTTGATATCAA
AATTATACATGTCAACGATAATACAAAATATAATACAAACTATAAGATGTTATCAGTATTTATTATCATT
TAGAATAAATTTTGTGTCGCCCTTAATTGTGAGCGGATAACAATTACGAGCTTCATGCACAG
